>Addgene plasmid #55250 | EBFP2-PCNA-19-SV40NLS-4 | addgene full sequence | sequence record 230171 | Addgene NGS Result
CGTTACATAACTTACGGTAAATGGCCCGCCTGGCTGACCGCCCAACGACCCCCGCCCATTGACGTCAATA
ATGACGTATGTTCCCATAGTAACGCCAATAGGGACTTTCCATTGACGTCAATGGGTGGAGTATTTACGGT
AAACTGCCCACTTGGCAGTACATCAAGTGTATCATATGCCAAGTACGCCCCCTATTGACGTCAATGACGG
TAAATGGCCCGCCTGGCATTATGCCCAGTACATGACCTTATGGGACTTTCCTACTTGGCAGTACATCTAC
GTATTAGTCATCGCTATTACCATGGTGATGCGGTTTTGGCAGTACATCAATGGGCGTGGATAGCGGTTTG
ACTCACGGGGATTTCCAAGTCTCCACCCCATTGACGTCAATGGGAGTTTGTTTTGGCACCAAAATCAACG
GGACTTTCCAAAATGTCGTAACAACTCCGCCCCATTGACGCAAATGGGCGGTAGGCGTGTACGGTGGGAG
GTCTATATAAGCAGAGCTGGTTTAGTGAACCGTCAGATCCGCTAGCCACCATGGATCCAAAAAAGAAGAG
AAAGGTAGATCCAAAAAAGAAGAGAAAGGTAGATCCAAAAAAGAAGAGAAAGGTACCGGTCGCCACCATG
GTGAGCAAGGGCGAGGAGCTGTTCACCGGGGTGGTGCCCATCCTGGTCGAGCTGGACGGCGACGTAAACG
GCCACAAGTTCAGCGTGAGGGGCGAGGGCGAGGGCGATGCCACCAACGGCAAGCTGACCCTGAAGTTCAT
CTGCACCACCGGCAAGCTGCCCGTGCCCTGGCCCACCCTCGTGACCACCCTGAGCCACGGCGTGCAGTGC
TTCGCCCGCTACCCCGACCACATGAAGCAGCACGACTTCTTCAAGTCCGCCATGCCCGAAGGCTACGTCC
AGGAGCGCACCATCTTCTTCAAGGACGACGGCACCTACAAGACCCGCGCCGAGGTGAAGTTCGAGGGCGA
CACCCTGGTGAACCGCATCGAGCTGAAGGGCGTCGACTTCAAGGAGGACGGCAACATCCTGGGGCACAAG
CTGGAGTACAACTTCAACAGCCACAACATCTATATCATGGCCGTCAAGCAGAAGAACGGCATCAAGGTGA
ACTTCAAGATCCGCCACAACGTGGAGGACGGCAGCGTGCAGCTCGCCGACCACTACCAGCAGAACACCCC
CATCGGCGACGGCCCCGTGCTGCTGCCCGACAGCCACTACCTGAGCACCCAGTCCGTGCTGAGCAAAGAC
CCCAACGAGAAGCGCGATCACATGGTCCTGCTGGAGTTCCGCACCGCCGCCGGGATCACTCTCGGCATGG
ACGAGCTGTACAAGTCCGGAGAAGGGCAAGGGCAAGGGCAAGGGCCGGGCCGCGGCTACGCGTATCGATC
CATGTTCGAGGCGCGCCTGGTCCAGGGCTCCATCCTCAAGAAGGTGTTGGAGGCACTCAAGGACCTCATC
AACGAGGCCTGCTGGGATATTAGCTCCAGCGGTGTAAACCTGCAGAGCATGGACTCGTCCCACGTCTCTT
TGGTGCAGCTCACCCTGCGGTCTGAGGGCTTCGACACCTACCGCTGCGACCGCAACCTGGCCATGGGCGT
GAACCTCACCAGTATGTCCAAAATACTAAAATGCGCCGGCAATGAAGATATCATTACACTAAGGGCCGAA
GATAACGCGGATACCTTGGCGCTAGTATTTGAAGCACCAAACCAGGAGAAAGTTTCAGACTATGAAATGA
AGTTGATGGATTTAGATGTTGAACAACTTGGAATTCCAGAACAGGAGTACAGCTGTGTAGTAAAGATGCC
TTCTGGTGAATTTGCACGTATATGCCGAGATCTCAGCCATATTGGAGATGCTGTTGTAATTTCCTGTGCA
AAAGACGGAGTGAAATTTTCTGCAAGTGGAGAACTTGGAAATGGAAACATTAAATTGTCACAGACAAGTA
ATGTCGATAAAGAGGAGGAAGCTGTTACCATAGAGATGAATGAACCAGTTCAACTAACTTTTGCACTGAG
GTACCTGAACTTCTTTACAAAAGCCACTCCACTCTCTTCAACGGTGACACTCAGTATGTCTGCAGATGTA
CCCCTTGTTGTAGAGTATAAAATTGCGGATATGGGACACTTAAAATACTACTTGGCTCCCAAGATCGAGG
ATGAAGAAGGATCTTAGGGATCCACCGGATCTAGATAACTGATCATAATCAGCCATACCACATTTGTAGA
GGTTTTACTTGCTTTAAAAAACCTCCCACACCTCCCCCTGAACCTGAAACATAAAATGAATGCAATTGTT
GTTGTTAACTTGTTTATTGCAGCTTATAATGGTTACAAATAAAGCAATAGCATCACAAATTTCACAAATA
AAGCATTTTTTTCACTGCATTCTAGTTGTGGTTTGTCCAAACTCATCAATGTATCTTAACGCGTAAATTG
TAAGCGTTAATATTTTGTTAAAATTCGCGTTAAATTTTTGTTAAATCAGCTCATTTTTTAACCAATAGGC
CGAAATCGGCAAAATCCCTTATAAATCAAAAGAATAGACCGAGATAGGGT
[37 nt withheld, positions 2571-2607]
AAAGAACGTGGACTCCAACGTCAAAGG
[49 nt withheld, positions 2635-2683]
T
[91 nt withheld, positions 2685-2775]
G
[124 nt withheld, positions 2777-2900]
CAGGTGGCACTTTTCGGGGAAATGTGCGCGGAACCCCTATTTGTTTATTTTTCTAAATACATTCAAATAT
GTATCCGCTCATGAGACAATAACCCTGATAAATGCTTCAATAATATTGAAAAAGGAAGAGTCCTGAGGCG
GAAAGAACCAGCTGTGGAATGTGTGTCAGTTAGGGTGTGGAAAGTCCCCAGGCTCCCCAGCAGGCAGAAG
TATGCAAAGCATGCATCTCAATTAGTCAGCAACCAGGTGTGGAAAGTCCCCAGGCTCCCCAGCAGGCAGA
AGTATGCAAAGCATGCATCTCAATTAGTCAGCAACCATAGTCCCGCCCCTAACTCCGCCCATCCCGCCCC
TAACTCCGCCCAGTTCCGCCCATTCTCCGCCCCATGGCTGACTAATTTTTTTTATTTATGCAGAGGCCGA
GGCCGCCTCGGCCTCTGAGCTATTCCAGAAGTAGTGAGGAGGCTTTTTTGGAGGCCTAGGCTTTTGCAAA
GATCGATCAAGAGACAGGATGAGGATCGTTTCGCATGATTGAACAAGATGGATTGCACGCAGGTTCTCCG
GCCGCTTGGGTGGAGAGGCTATTCGGCTATGACTGGGCACAACAGACAATCGGCTGCTCTGATGCCGCCG
TGTTCCGGCTGTCAGCGCAGGGGCGCCCGGTTCTTTTTGTCAAGACCGACCTGTCCGGTGCCCTGAATGA
ACTGCAAGACGAGGCAGCGCGGCTATCGTGGCTGGCCACGACGGGCGTTCCTTGCGCAGCTGTGCTCGAC
GTTGTCACTGAAGCGGGAAGGGACTGGCTGCTATTGGGCGAAGTGCCGGGGCAGGATCTCCTGTCATCTC
ACCTTGCTCCTGCCGAGAAAGTATCCATCATGGCTGATGCAATGCGGCGGCTGCATACGCTTGATCCGGC
TACCTGCCCATTCGACCACCAAGCGAAACATCGCATCGAGCGAGCACGTACTCGGATGGAAGCCGGTCTT
GTCGATCAGGATGATCTGGACGAAGAGCATCAGGGGCTCGCGCCAGCCGAACTGTTCGCCAGGCTCAAGG
CGAGCATGCCCGACGGCGAGGATCTCGTCGTGACCCATGGCGATGCCTGCTTGCCGAATATCATGGTGGA
AAATGGCCGCTTTTCTGGATTCATCGACTGTGGCCGGCTGGGTGTGGCGGACCGCTATCAGGACATAGCG
TTGGCTACCCGTGATATTGCTGAAGAGCTTGGCGGCGAATGGGCTGACCGCTTCCTCGTGCTTTACGGTA
TCGCCGCTCCCGATTCGCAGCGCATCGCCTTCTATCGCCTTCTTGACGAGTTCTTCTGAGCGGGACTCTG
GGGTTCGAAATGACCGACCAAGCGACGCCCAACCTGCCATCACGAGATTTCGATTCCACCGCCGCCTTCT
ATGAAAGGTTGGGCTTCGGAATCGTTTTCCGGGACGCCGGCTGGATGATCCTCCAGCGCGGGGATCTCAT
GCTGGAGTTCTTCGCCCACCCTAGGGGGAGGCTAACTGAAACACGGAAGGAGACAATACCGGAAGGAACC
CGCGCTATGACGGCAATAAAAAGACAGAATAAAACGCACGGTGTTGGGTCGTTTGTTCATAAACGCGGGG
TTCGGTCCCAGGGCTGGCACTCTGTCGATACCCCACCGAGACCCCATTGGGGCCAATACGCCCGCGTTTC
TTCCTTTTCCCCACCCCACCCCCCAAGTTCGGGTGAAGGCCCAGGGCTCGCAGCCAACGTCGGGGCGGCA
GGCCCTGCCATAGCCTCAGGTTACTCATATATACTTTAGATTGATTTAAAACTTCATTTTTAATTTAAAA
GGATCTAGGTGAAGATCCTTTTTGATAATCTCATGACCAAAATCCCTTAACGTGAGTTTTCGTTCCACTG
AGCGTCAGACCCCGTAGAAAAGATCAAAGGATCTTCTTGAGATCCTTTTTTTCTGCGCGTAATCTGCTGC
TTGCAAACAAAAAAACCACCGCTACCAGCGGTGGTTTGTTTGCCGGATCAAGAGCTACCAACTCTTTTTC
CGAAGGTAACTGGCTTCAGCAGAGCGCAGATACCAAATACTGTTCTTCTAGTGTAGCCGTAGTTAGGCCA
CCACTTCAAGAACTCTGTAGCACCGCCTACATACCTCGCTCTGCTAATCCTGTTACCAGTGGCTGCTGCC
AGTGGCGATAAGTCGTGTCTTACCGGGTTGGACTCAAGACGATAGTTACCGGATAAGGCGCAGCGGTCGG
GCTGAACGGGGGGTTCGTGCACACAGCCCAGCTTGGAGCGAACGACCTACACCGAACTGAGATACCTACA
GCGTGAGCTATGAGAAAGCGCCACGCTTCCCGAAGGGAGAAAGGCGGACAGGTATCCGGTAAGCGGCAGG
GTCGGAACAGGAGAGCGCACGAGGGAGCTTCCAGGGGGAAACGCCTGGTATCTTTATAGTCCTGTCGGGT
TTCGCCACCTCTGACTTGAGCGTCGATTTTTGTGATGCTCGTCAGGGGGGCGGAGCCTATGGAAAAACGC
CAGCAACGCGGCCTTTTTACGGTTCCTGGCCTTTTGCTGGCCTTTTGCTCACATGTTCTTTCCTGCGTTA
TCCCCTGATTCTGTGGATAACCGTATTACCGCCATGCATTAGTTATTAATAGTAATCAATTACGGGGTCA
TTAGTTCATAGCCCATATATGGAGTTCCG
Features (pLannotate 1.2.2; 18 found; start..end, strand, type, name):
      1..304     +  enhancer       CMV enhancer: human cytomegalovirus immediate early enhancer
    305..508     +  promoter       CMV promoter: human cytomegalovirus (CMV) immediate early promoter
    547..567     +  CDS            SV40 NLS: nuclear localization signal of SV40 (simian virus 40) large T antigen
    571..591     +  CDS            SV40 NLS: nuclear localization signal of SV40 (simian virus 40) large T antigen
    595..615     +  CDS            SV40 NLS: nuclear localization signal of SV40 (simian virus 40) large T antigen
    628..1344    +  CDS            EBFP2: EBFP2 is a basic (constitutively fluorescent) blue fluorescent protein published in 2007, derived from Aequorea victoria. It is reported to be a rapidly-maturing monomer with moderate acid sensitivity.
   1402..2184    +  CDS            PCNA: PCNA_HUMAN - Experimental evidence at protein level: Swiss-Prot protein existence level 1. Auxiliary protein of DNA polymerase delta and is involved in the control of eukaryotic DNA replication by increasing the polymerase's processibility during elongation of the leading strand. Induces a robust stimulatory effect on the 3'-5' exonuclease and 3'- phosphodiesterase, but not apurinic-apyrimidinic (AP) endonuclease, APEX2 activities. Has to be loaded onto DNA in order to be able to stimulate APEX2. Plays a key role in DNA damage response (DDR) by being conveniently positioned at the replication
   2210..2294    +  CDS            large T antigen (fragment): large T antigen from SV40 (simian virus 40)
   2317..2438    +  polyA_signal   SV40 poly(A) signal: SV40 polyadenylation signal
   2472..2900    -  rep_origin     f1 ori (sequence partly withheld): f1 bacteriophage origin of replication; arrow indicates direction of (+) strand synthesis
   2927..3031    +  promoter       AmpR promoter: bla
   3033..3390    +  promoter       SV40 promoter: SV40 enhancer and early promoter
   3425..4219    +  CDS            NeoR/KanR: aminoglycoside phosphotransferase from Tn5; aph(3')-II (or nptII); confers resistance to neomycin, kanamycin, and G418 (Geneticin®)
   4240..4392    +  CDS            ble (fragment): BLE_KLEPN - Experimental evidence at protein level: Swiss-Prot protein existence level 1. Binding protein with a strong affinity to the bleomycin family of antibiotics. Binds to CL990; an antimitotic-antibiotic compound. From Klebsiella pneumoniae.
   4451..4498    +  polyA_signal   HSV TK poly(A) signal: herpes simplex virus thymidine kinase polyadenylation signal (Cole and Stacy, 1985)
   4589..4605    -  polyA_signal   bGH poly(A) signal (fragment): bovine growth hormone polyadenylation signal
   4827..5415    +  rep_origin     ori: high-copy-number ColE1/pMB1/pBR322/pUC origin of replication
   5530..5589    +  enhancer       CMV enhancer (fragment): human cytomegalovirus immediate early enhancer
