[The description below was written by a language model from this plasmid's Addgene catalogue record and pLannotate feature annotations shown in this document.]
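Description:
EBFP2-PCNA-19-SV40NLS-4 is a mammalian expression plasmid built on an EBFP2 fluorescent-protein backbone, designed to produce a blue fluorescent fusion of human proliferating cell nuclear antigen (PCNA) that accumulates in the nucleus. The sequenced record is 5,589 nt. It replicates in E. coli at high copy from a ColE1/pUC-type origin and also carries an f1 phage origin. A single NeoR/KanR (Tn5 aminoglycoside phosphotransferase) gene serves both hosts. A bacterial bla-type promoter drives it for kanamycin selection, and the adjacent SV40 enhancer/early promoter drives it in mammalian cells for G418 selection of stable lines, with the HSV TK polyadenylation signal terminating the cassette. The short ble, bGH poly(A) and SV40 large T antigen fragments in the feature table are partial matches and look like backbone remnants rather than functional parts.

The expression cassette uses the human cytomegalovirus immediate early enhancer and promoter. Downstream of these, the annotation shows three tandem copies of the SV40 large T antigen nuclear localization signal, then the EBFP2 coding sequence, a short unannotated gap that is presumably a linker (the "19" in the name may refer to its length, though the record does not say so), and then human PCNA. An SV40 poly(A) signal ends the transcript. Both EBFP2 and the 3xNLS therefore sit N-terminal to PCNA. EBFP2 is a rapidly maturing monomeric blue protein derived from Aequorea victoria, with excitation and emission recorded at 383 and 448 nm. PCNA is the sliding-clamp processivity factor for DNA polymerase delta and also acts in the DNA damage response. The stated purpose is nuclear localization, so the construct serves as a blue nuclear marker for fluorescence imaging, and the PCNA moiety could in principle also report replication-associated structures in the nucleus.
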