Addgene plasmid #55250: EBFP2-PCNA-19-SV40NLS-4
Purpose: Localization: Nucleus, Excitation: 383, Emission: 448
Depositing lab: Michael Davidson. Depositing organization: Florida State University, Tallahassee.
Backbone
  Vector backbone: EBFP2
  Backbone size w/o insert (bp): 4750
  Vector type: Mammalian Expression
  Selectable markers: Neomycin (select with G418)
Growth in bacteria
  Bacterial resistance: Kanamycin, 50 μg/mL
  Growth temperature: 37°C
  Growth strain: DH5alpha
  Copy number: High Copy
Gene/Insert
  Gene/Insert name: PCNA-19 SV40NLS (alt names: Human Proliferating Cell Nuclear Antigen + SV40 NLS 3x Repeat; NM_002592.2)
  Species: H. sapiens (human)
  Entrez Gene: PCNA (a.k.a. ATLD2)
  Promoter: CMV
  Tag / fusion protein: EBFP2 (N terminal on backbone); 3xSV40 NLS (N terminal on backbone)
  Cloning method: Unknown
  Sequencing primers: 5′ CMV-F; 3′ SV40pA-R
Terms and licenses: Academic/Nonprofit Terms; Industry Terms
Depositor comments: H. sapiens (human) Proliferating Cell Nuclear Antigen + SV40 NLS 3x Repeat. Excitation = 383; Emission = 448
How to cite: EBFP2-PCNA-19-SV40NLS-4 was a gift from Michael Davidson (Addgene plasmid # 55250 ; http://n2t.net/addgene:55250 ; RRID:Addgene_55250)
