>Addgene plasmid #55250 | EBFP2-PCNA-19-SV40NLS-4 | depositor partial sequence | sequence record 85655 | insert sequence
TTGACGTCAGATCCGCTAGCCACCATGGATCCAAAAAAGAAGAGAAAGGTAGATCCAAAAAAGAAGAGAA
AGGTAGATCCAAAAAAGAAGAGAAAGGTACCGGTCGCCACCATGGTGAGCAAGGGCGAGGAGCTGTTCAC
CGGGGTGGTGCCCATCCTGGTCGAGCTGGACGGCGACGTAAACGGCCACAAGTTCAGCGTGAGGGGCGAG
GGCGAGGGCGATGCCACCAACGGCAAGCTGACCCTGAAGTTCATCTGCACCACCGGCAAGCTGCCCGTGC
CCTGGCCCACCCTCGTGACCACCCTGAGCCACGGCGTGCAGTGCTTCGCCCGCTACCCCGACCACATGAA
GCAGCACGACTTCTTCAAGTCCGCCATGCCCGAAGGCTACGTCCAGGAGCGCACCATCTTCTTCAAGGAC
GACGGCACCTACAAGACCCGCGCCGAGGTGAAGTTCGAGGGCGACACCCTGGTGAACCGCATCGAGCTGA
AGGGCGTCGACTTCAAGGAGGACGGCAACATCCTGGGGCACAAGCTGGAGTACAACTTCAACAGCCACAA
CATCTATATCATGGCCGTCAAGCAGAAGAACGGCATCAAGGTGAACTTCAAGATCCGCCACAACGTGGAG
GACGGCAGCGTGCAGCTCGCCGACCACTACCAGCAGAACACCCCCATCGGCGACGGCCCCGTGCTGCTGC
CCGACAGCCACTACCTGAGCACCCAGTCCGTGCTGAGCAAAGACCCCAACGAGAAGCGCGATCACATGGT
CCTGCTGGAGTTCCGCACCGCCGCCGGGATCACTCTCGGCATGGACGAGCTGTACAAGTCCGGAGAAGGG
CAAGGGCAAGGGCAAGGGCCGGGCCGCGGCTACGCGTATCGATCCATGTTCGAGGCGCGCCTGGTCCAGG
GCTCCATCCTCAAGAAGGTGTTGGAGGCACTCAAGGACCTCATCAACGAGGCCTGCTGGGATATTAGCTC
CAGCGGTGTAAACCTGCAGAGCATGGACTCGTCCCACGTCTCTTTGGTGCAGCTCACCCTGCGGTCTGAG
GGCTTCGACACCTACCGCTGCGACCGCAACCTGGCCATGGGCGTGAACCTCACCAGTATGTCCAAAATAC
TAAAATGCGCCGGCAATGAAGATATCATTACACTAAGGGCCGAAGATAACGCGGATACCTTGGCGCTAGT
ATTTGAAGCACCAAACCAGGAGAAAGTTTCAGACTATGAAATGAAGTTGATGGATTTAGATGTTGAACAA
CTTGGAATTCCAGAACAGGAGTACAGCTGTGTAGTAAAGATGCCTTCTGGTGAATTTGCACGTATATGCC
GAGATCTCAGCCATATTGGAGATGCTGTTGTAATTTCCTGTGCAAAAGACGGAGTGAAATTTTCTGCAAG
TGGAGAACTTGGAAATGGAAACATTAAATTGTCACAGACAAGTAATGTCGATAAAGAGGAGGAAGCTGTT
ACCATAGAGATGAATGAACCAGTTCAACTAACTTTTGCACTGAGGTACCTGAACTTCTTTACAAAAGCCA
CTCCACTCTCTTCAACGGTGACACTCAGTATGTCTGCAGATGTACCCCTTGTTGTAGAGTATAAAATTGC
GGATATGGGACACTTAAAATACTACTTGGCTCCCAAGATCGAGGATGAAGAAGGATCTTAGGGATCCACC
GGATCTAGATAACTGATCATAATCAGCCATACCACATTG
